>Addgene plasmid #97122 | Tol2-lyzC-microRNA 212-Dendra2 | addgene full sequence | sequence record 182661 | Addgene NGS Result
CTTCTAAGGTCTGTTTGTGGTTTAAGCTGTTTGTTGACACACGCTTGTCATCTCCATTTTTCTGTGAAGT
TATTGTCAGTTTATTGCACACTGGGTTGCATTAAGCTGCAGTTTTTTCACAACAGTTTTCCACATTGTAA
CAGTCAGTCTCCAAATTATTCCATCAGTCCTCAAATTTAGTCATTTGAGGCCATGAAAACACTTAAAACT
ACATGAAGGTAGTTTGGCATTAGGTTTTAGACTTGTTCTTGTTTGGCATATTGCAACCTGTGTAAAAATG
ATTTGATTTTTATTTTTTTTTTTTTTTTTTCAGAAAGAAACGGTCCAAAAAGAGTTATGTGAACATTTAT
CCATGTGTTTAATGTTTTTTAAATTAAAAAAAAACATTTTTATTAAACCACTTGTGACTAAACCTTTTTT
AGTTATTCTATTTTGTGACGAGTCTGAATGGCCAAAGTACTCTTGAATCCAAAATCTTTATAGTAAAATG
TTTAATCTTACTTGCAGTGTTGGGTATAATTTGTAACAAAGTTGAATTCCATATCTGCTGAGTGAAAAAG
TAAAGTAAGAGATTGCTGTAAATATTTAGGTTATTTATTTATTAATACAATATAGAAAGTAACAAAACAC
AATGTAAAAAATCAATAAAGAAAGTAAATATTAAAAGTAATGATAAACTAATGATGTAAACAATATTAGC
AACAAAGTTTGTACAATTCAGGGAGGGTAAAGAATTTCACCTAATAGTCAAACTCTGTATTAAATAATAT
AAAATCTTTGTTCTTAGTCTGAAGAGGAGACTGTGAGAGAAAGCTTACTGGTTGTTAAATTAGAAAATTT
GTAACTTGCAGATTAAAATGATTTAAATAATTTTATAAAGGCCATGTTTGAAACAAATGTAAAAACATAA
TAAATGTTAAGAATTTCAGATATTGAGATTTTACAATTTAAAAAAAGCAATAAAGTAATAGCAGAGACCT
ACACTCTTAAAGTAAATTACCCAACTCTGCTTACTAGTAACTTTTGGAATAGTTACTAGTATCCATTGAA
CAAATACTAGAATCTAATTAAATTGTGTGAGTGTCCAATGAAAAGATTCTTGTATTTAAAACAGTACCAG
TATCTATATATGTACAAAATTTAGTGCTAGCAAAATGCAAATAAATACTACTGCATATAATGGATTGCAT
TGTAAATCGACTCGCCATAATACATTTATTTCCTATTTTTACTTTTAACAAAAAATAAGTTCACTGAGTA
TTTCATGTCATTAAATCGCATTAAACCTCTTGCATGCTTTATGTACACTAGTGCAGTTCGCTAAATGACC
ACCGGTGTCACTAATAACACGATCGTTTCTGAATTCTGCATTAAACGCCATTTATACGTTGCTCTTATTA
GTAAACAATTTCTCCATCATGAGCTCGACCAGTATTGCATATTTCATCCTCTTAAATCCAGAGTTGTTTC
TTTTAATCACTTTCTCTTCATGATAAAAGCAGTTTTTGGTTTTCAGAAGTTTACAACAAACCCAGTCAGT
TATTGCCTCAGCAAACACTGGAGCAACTGCACACTTGTGAAAAGCTTCTTGCGAAACACAAACCTTTCTC
TGGACTTATAAATAAAGGCATTCAGCAGCTCCACCATACACCTCCACTGGTCTTGATAAAGCAGATATCA
GCAGTGATACAGGTACCGCCACCATGGATGAGGAAATCGCTGCCCTGGTCGTTGACAACGGCTCCGGTAT
GTGCAAAGCCGGTTTTGCTGGAGATGATGCCCCTCGTGCTGTTTTCCCCTCCATTGTTGGACGACCCAGA
CATCAGGTACATTTAATAAACCATCCTAATAACATGTTAATCATATTGAACCACATTAAACTCTCATTTG
TGCATTTTACATCTTTTAAAACCGATTTATATTCGTTTTTAGATAATGAAGTTTATTAAAGTGTTAATTC
ACAGCTTTATTGCTTGTTTTGAGAATCTGCTTGCATAAGTGATTTTTAAACTTGATCTGATTTTCGTTTG
TTTCGAAGTTCTTCAGCTTTGAAAGTCAGATCTTCAATTCACAGCCATGCCATAGTTTTAGGATACAGTA
TAAGTAGACGAATTGGGATGCATCGTAGATTTTATGCTGTGTTTGTTATGGTTTTTCAGTGGTAGAGATT
TTCAGAGTATTATTAGGGTTATAGTCAGTGTCAGGTTTATTTATCGTCAGCGTGATGGGCAAAAAACAGC
TGGCAGTACGGGCTTTTTCAAGGCTCAGACAAACCATTTACACGGAAAAAAACTGAATGCTTGAAAAGTC
AGTGCATCAATACCTTGGCTCTAGACTGCTTACTGCTAAATGTGTCTGAAAGTACAGTAACAGTCTACAG
TCATGGCTACTGACGTCTGGCAACCTTCCACAGAGGATTCAAGTGTTCAGAGAACATGAAGAATCTGTGA
AGTCCAGGTCAGTTCAGCTTTAAGAGCAGAAATGTGTGTCATCCACTCTGAACATGTGGGTTGCGGTGCA
GCCGGTCAGCCAATCAGATACGCCCGTCTACTGTTTCCACTGCCAACCCTCCTGCTGTCTCCATGGCGAC
CGTGGCATTAGATTGTTACTGTAGGAACAGAATTTTTGGTAACAGTCTACAGCCATGGTCGCTAAGCCAA
CTGCTGTTACTCTCGCCCAGAAATCTGCGCCAACATGGACACACCCAGTGGAGCAAGCCATCTGATTTTC
ATGGTCAGATTGTAAAGAAGCAATTACTCTTGGACAGTTTAAGCAGAAAAGCCACCAAGTCAAGTCACTG
GTCATATGATGAACTCGAAGATCTAATAAAAGTTAATTTAAGCGTTCATTACAATAAATTCAAGTGAATC
TGTTTTAAGCTAGCCTTTAACGTTTTTAAATTCCTTCAAACAAATTAGTTCCTCTTTGCAGTTCCTCATT
TCTCGGTGAGCTGGTGCTTTAATCCCTTTACTTTTTCTTCCTCTAGGGAGTGATGGTTGGCATGGGACGA
ATTAATTCCTGCAGCCCGGGGGTACCGGTCGCCACCATGAACACCCCGGGAATTAACCTGATCAAGGAGG
ACATGCGCGTGAAGGTGCACATGGAGGGCAACGTGAACGGCCACGCCTTCGTGATCGAGGGCGAGGGCAA
GGGCAAGCCCTACGAGGGCACCCAGACCGCCAACCTGACCGTGAAGGAGGGCGCCCCCCTGCCCTTCAGC
TACGACATCCTGACCACCGCCGTGCACTACGGCAACCGGGTGTTCACCAAGTACCCCGAGGACATCCCCG
ACTACTTCAAGCAGAGCTTCCCCGAGGGCTACAGCTGGGAGCGCACCATGACCTTCGAGGACAAGGGCAT
CTGCACCATCCGCAGCGACATCAGCCTGGAGGGCGACTGCTTCTTCCAGAACGTGCGCTTCAAGGGCACC
AACTTCCCCCCCAACGGCCCCGTGATGCAGAAGAAAACCCTGAAGTGGGAGCCCAGCACCGAGAAGCTGC
ACGTGCGCGACGGCCTGCTGGTGGGCAACATCAACATGGCCCTGCTGCTGGAGGGCGGCGGCCACTACCT
GTGCGACTTCAAGACCACCTACAAGGCCAAGAAGGTGGTGCAGCTGCCCGACGCCCACTTCGTGGACCAC
CGCATCGAGATCCTGGGCAACGACAGCGACTACAACAAGGTGAAGCTGTACGAGCACGCCGTGGCCCGCT
ACAGCCCCCTGCCCAGCCAGGTGTGGTAATCTAGATCATAATCAGCCATACCACATTTGTAGAGGTTTTA
CTTGCTTTAAAAAACCTCCCACACCTCCCCCTGAACCTGAAACATAAAATGAATGCAATTGTTGTTGTTA
ACTTGTTTATTGCAGCTTATAATGGTTACAAATAAAGCAATAGCATCACAAATTTCACAAATAAAGCATT
TTTTTCACTGCATTCTAGTTGTGGTTTGTCCAAACTCATCAATGTATCTTAAGGCGTAAATTGTAAGCGT
TAATATTTTGTTAAAATTCGCGTTAAATTTTTGTTAAATCAGCTCATTTTTTAACCAATAGGCCGAAATC
GGCGGATCCTGCGGCCGCAAGGGAAAATAGAATGAAGTGATCTCCAAAAAATAAGTACTTTTTGACTGTA
AATAAAATTGTAAGGAGTAAAAAGTACTTTTTTTTCTAAAAAAATGTAATTAAGTAAAAGTAAAAGTATT
GATTTTTAATTGTACTCAAGTAAAGTAAAAATCCCCAAAAATAATACTTAAGTACAGTAATCAAGTAAAA
TTACTCAAGTACTTTACACCTCTGGTTCTTGACCCCCTACCTTCAGCAAGCCCAGCAGATCCACTAGATC
TTTTGTTCCCTTTAGTGAGGGTTAATTGCGCGCTTGGCGTAATCATGGTCATAGCTGTTTCCTGTGTGAA
ATTGTTATCCGCTCACAATTCCACACAACATACGAGCCGGAAGCATAAAGTGTAAAGCCTGGGGTGCCTA
ATGAGTGAGCTAACTCACATTAATTGCGTTGCGCTCACTGCCCGCTTTCCAGTCGGGAAACCTGTCGTGC
CAGCTGCATTAATGAATCGGCCAACGCGCGGGGAGAGGCGGTTTGCGTATTGGGCGCTCTTCCGCTTCCT
CGCTCACTGACTCGCTGCGCTCGGTCGTTCGGCTGCGGCGAGCGGTATCAGCTCACTCAAAGGCGGTAAT
ACGGTTATCCACAGAATCAGGGGATAACGCAGGAAAGAACATGTGAGCAAAAGGCCAGCAAAAGGCCAGG
AACCGTAAAAAGGCCGCGTTGCTGGCGTTTTTCCATAGGCTCCGCCCCCCTGACGAGCATCACAAAAATC
GACGCTCAAGTCAGAGGTGGCGAAACCCGACAGGACTATAAAGATACCAGGCGTTTCCCCCTGGAAGCTC
CCTCGTGCGCTCTCCTGTTCCGACCCTGCCGCTTACCGGATACCTGTCCGCCTTTCTCCCTTCGGGAAGC
GTGGCGCTTTCTCATAGCTCACGCTGTAGGTATCTCAGTTCGGTGTAGGTCGTTCGCTCCAAGCTGGGCT
GTGTGCACGAACCCCCCGTTCAGCCCGACCGCTGCGCCTTATCCGGTAACTATCGTCTTGAGTCCAACCC
GGTAAGACACGACTTATCGCCACTGGCAGCAGCCACTGGTAACAGGATTAGCAGAGCGAGGTATGTAGGC
GGTGCTACAGAGTTCTTGAAGTGGTGGCCTAACTACGGCTACACTAGAAGAACAGTATTTGGTATCTGCG
CTCTGCTGAAGCCAGTTACCTTCGGAAAAAGAGTTGGTAGCTCTTGATCCGGCAAACAAACCACCGCTGG
TAGCGGTGGTTTTTTTGTTTGCAAGCAGCAGATTACGCGCAGAAAAAAAGGATCTCAAGAAGATCCTTTG
ATCTTTTCTACGGGGTCTGACGCTCAGTGGAACGAAAACTCACGTTAAGGGATTTTGGTCATGAGATTAT
CAAAAAGGATCTTCACCTAGATCCTTTTAAATTAAAAATGAAGTTTTAAATCAATCTAAAGTATATATGA
GTAAACTTGGTCTGACAGTTACCAATGCTTAATCAGTGAGGCACCTATCTCAGCGATCTGTCTATTTCGT
TCATCCATAGTTGCCTGACTCCCCGTCGTGTAGATAACTACGATACGGGAGGGCTTACCATCTGGCCCCA
GTGCTGCAATGATACCGCGAGACCCACGCTCACCGGCTCCAGATTTATCAGCAATAAACCAGCCAGCCGG
AAGGGCCGAGCGCAGAAGTGGTCCTGCAACTTTATCCGCCTCCATCCAGTCTATTAATTGTTGCCGGGAA
GCTAGAGTAAGTAGTTCGCCAGTTAATAGTTTGCGCAACGTTGTTGCCATTGCTACAGGCATCGTGGTGT
CACGCTCGTCGTTTGGTATGGCTTCATTCAGCTCCGGTTCCCAACGATCAAGGCGAGTTACATGATCCCC
CATGTTGTGCAAAAAAGCGGTTAGCTCCTTCGGTCCTCCGATCGTTGTCAGAAGTAAGTTGGCCGCAGTG
TTATCACTCATGGTTATGGCAGCACTGCATAATTCTCTTACTGTCATGCCATCCGTAAGATGCTTTTCTG
TGACTGGTGAGTACTCAACCAAGTCATTCTGAGAATAGTGTATGCGGCGACCGAGTTGCTCTTGCCCGGC
GTCAATACGGGATAATACCGCGCCACATAGCAGAACTTTAAAAGTGCTCATCATTGGAAAACGTTCTTCG
GGGCGAAAACTCTCAAGGATCTTACCGCTGTTGAGATCCAGTTCGATGTAACCCACTCGTGCACCCAACT
GATCTTCAGCATCTTTTACTTTCACCAGCGTTTCTGGGTGAGCAAAAACAGGAAGGCAAAATGCCGCAAA
AAAGGGAATAAGGGCGACACGGAAATGTTGAATACTCATACTCTTCCTTTTTCAATATTATTGAAGCATT
TATCAGGGTTATTGTCTCATGAGCGGATACATATTTGAATGTATTTAGAAAAATAAACAAATAGGGGTTC
CGCGCACATTTCCCCGAAAAGTGCCACCTAAATTGTAAGCGTTAATATTTTGTTAAAATTCGCGTTAAAT
TTTTGTTAAATCAGCTCATTTTTTAACCAATAGGCCGAAATCGGCAAAATCCCTTATAAATCAAAAGAAT
AGACCGAGATAGGGT
[37 nt withheld, positions 6666-6702]
AAAGAACGTGGACTCCAACGTCAAAGG
[49 nt withheld, positions 6730-6778]
T
[91 nt withheld, positions 6780-6870]
CACAATGACGGCTACTACATGGTGCCATTCCTTCCTCTTTATAGGAATGGAGACTACCTCCTGTCCAACA
ATGCTCTTGGATACGAGTACGCCTACCTGTTGGACCCAGGTCATTGCACAACACCAGAAATGCCCTCTGA
TCTGCAAAAGACGTGAATATCTGTTCAGACACCCATATCCACTCTGTTCCACACAGGTCAGAGGTTTGTC
CAGGAGTTCTTGACAGAGGTGTAAAAAGTACTCAAAAATTTTACTCAAGTGAAAGTACAAGTACTTAGGG
AAAATTTTACTCAATTAAAAGTAAAAGTATCTGGCTAGAATCTTACTTGAGTAAAAGTAAAAAAGTACTC
CATTAAAATTGTACTTGAGTATTAAGGAAGTAAAAGGCTAGCAAGATCTGCTCGAGATACATTTGATTAG
AAGAGTTTGACTTGGGTTGATTATAGCAAATAGTGGAACACAAACAGATTTTGAAATATTCTTGCAAATT
TATTTATTAAATCCATTCAAATATTGTCATTTTTTGTACTGTGTAATTTATATTGATTTGCTCATACAAT
ATTTACATTTCGCTTAAACAATACACTATTATTTATATTTAAAAATAGCTATATATAAATCAAATGTATA
GCTCTTTTTTACACAATTAATCAAAGCTAAAATATTTGTCACACAAATACAGTAAGCCACTTCACAATGA
TATCTTCAAAATCTGTGCTTGACTGAATCATTTCATTTATTGTTTTGTAATTCACATTATACCTTACGTT
CTCCAGGCACAGTTTGAATTGTTGATAAATGAAGATAATACATCTGATTTAATTAGTCTCCTTTGTTTAT
AATAACTTTAATCTAATTTGATAGTAATAATTCCAGCAATACATCCATTACAATAAAAATCGCTTTTTTA
TTTTGCACATTAGTTTGCCGGTATTTGTTTAAAGTTTCACCATACTTTTAAATCATGTGCTATTTGAAAA
GGGCTGTTATGACTGGAATTAAATGTTTTTTTTTATATCAGTGTTTTAGATTGAAGTACAATATTTATAG
GTAAAATTCACCAGCATATGCTTAAAGATAGCCATGCTCCAGGTCCTTGTGTC
Features (pLannotate 1.2.2; 18 found; start..end, strand, type, name):
   1704..1826    +  CDS            actba (fragment): ACTB1_DANRE - Also known as bact, bactin1, bactzf. Experimental evidence at protein level: Swiss-Prot protein existence level 1. Actin is a highly conserved protein that polymerizes to produce filaments that form cross-linked networks in the cytoplasm of cells. Actin exists in both monomeric (G-actin) and polymeric (F-actin) forms, both forms playing key functions, such as cell motility and contraction. In addition to their role in the cytoplasmic cytoskeleton, G- and F-actin also localize in the nucleus, and regulate gene transcription and motility and repair of damaged DNA. From Danio rerio
   2306..2400    +  ncRNA          mir-132: Accession: RF00662 - microRNA mir-132
   2573..2662    +  ncRNA          mir-132: Accession: RF00662 - microRNA mir-132
   3014..3032    -  misc_feature   MCS (fragment): pBluescript multiple cloning site
   3047..3736    +  CDS            Dendra2: Dendra2 is a photoconvertible green fluorescent protein published in 2006, derived from Dendronephthya sp.. It has high acid sensitivity.
   3744..3827    +  CDS            large T antigen (fragment): large T antigen from SV40 (simian virus 40)
   3850..3971    +  polyA_signal   SV40 poly(A) signal: SV40 polyadenylation signal
   3978..4063    -  rep_origin     M13 ori (fragment): M13 bacteriophage origin of replication; arrow indicates direction of (+) strand synthesis
   4349..4367    -  promoter       T3 promoter: promoter for bacteriophage T3 RNA polymerase
   4412..4428    -  protein_bind   lac operator: The lac repressor binds to the lac operator to inhibit transcription in E. coli. This inhibition can be relieved by adding lactose or isopropyl-β-D-thiogalactopyranoside (IPTG). lac repressor encoded by lacI
   4436..4466    -  promoter       lac promoter: promoter for the E. coli lac operon
   4481..4502    -  protein_bind   CAP binding site: CAP binding activates transcription in the presence of cAMP. E. coli catabolite activator protein
   4515..4607    -  CDS            lacI (fragment): lac repressor; lacI; The lac repressor binds to the lac operator to inhibit transcription in E. coli. This inhibition can be relieved by adding lactose or isopropyl-β-D-thiogalactopyranoside (IPTG).
   4790..5378    -  rep_origin     ori: high-copy-number ColE1/pMB1/pBR322/pUC origin of replication
   5549..6409    -  CDS            AmpR: β-lactamase; bla; confers resistance to ampicillin, carbenicillin, and related antibiotics
   6410..6514    -  promoter       AmpR promoter: bla
   6540..6870    -  rep_origin     f1 ori (fragment) (sequence partly withheld): f1 bacteriophage origin of replication; arrow indicates direction of (+) strand synthesis
   6868..7095    +  CDS            tyr (fragment) (sequence partly withheld): TYRO_ORYLA - Also known as tyro. Experimental evidence at transcript level: Swiss-Prot protein existence level 2. This is a copper-containing oxidase that functions in the formation of pigments such as melanins and other polyphenolic compounds. From Oryzias latipes (Japanese rice fish) (Japanese killifish).
