[The description below was written by a language model from this plasmid's Addgene catalogue record and pLannotate feature annotations shown in this document.]
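Description:
Tol2-lyzC-microRNA 212-Dendra2 is a zebrafish transgenesis plasmid built on a Tol2 transposon backbone and intended to overexpress a microRNA together with the fluorescent protein Dendra2. It is maintained in E. coli as a high-copy plasmid through a ColE1/pUC-type origin and selected with ampicillin via the β-lactamase gene and its own promoter. Leftover pBluescript-style cloning vector elements are also annotated, including a partial f1 origin, lac promoter/operator sequences, a T3 promoter and a multiple cloning site fragment. The Tol2 arms are not annotated as such. However, a short match to medaka tyrosinase probably reflects Tol2-derived sequence, since that transposon was originally found in the medaka tyrosinase locus.

The name indicates that the payload is driven by the lyzC (lysozyme C) promoter, which is widely used for neutrophil-restricted expression in zebrafish. This promoter does not appear in the feature table, so its extent cannot be confirmed from the annotation. Downstream, a small zebrafish β-actin fragment precedes two hairpin regions assigned to the mir-132 family, to which miR-212 belongs. This is consistent with the miR-212 insert, but the record does not explain why two hits are present. A plausible reading is that the microRNA sits in actin-derived intronic sequence upstream of the reporter, though the record does not state this. The Dendra2 coding sequence follows, and an SV40 polyadenylation signal terminates the transcript. Dendra2 is a green-to-red photoconvertible protein, so it marks the cells expressing the microRNA and allows selected cells to be optically tracked. Co-delivery with Tol2 transposase would integrate the cassette into the genome. The associated work used such constructs in a phenotypic screen for microRNAs that affect neutrophil migration.
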