Addgene plasmid #97122: Tol2-lyzC-microRNA 212-Dendra2
Purpose: overexpression of microRNA and Dendra2 in Zebrafish
Depositing lab: Qing Deng. Depositing organization: Purdue University. Publication: Phenotypical microRNA screen reveals a noncanonical role of CDK2 in regulating neutrophil migration. Hsu AY, Wang D, Liu S, Lu J, Syahirah R, Bennin DA, Huttenlocher A, Umulis DM, Wan J, Deng Q. Proc Natl Acad Sci U S A. 2019 Aug 26. pii: 1905221116. doi: 10.1073/pnas.1905221116. PubMed 31451657.
Backbone
  Vector backbone: Tol2
  Vector type: Zebrafish
Growth in bacteria
  Bacterial resistance: Ampicillin, 100 μg/mL
  Growth temperature: 37°C
  Growth strain: DH5alpha
  Copy number: High Copy
Gene/Insert
  Gene/Insert name: microRNA 212 Dendra2
  Species: D. rerio (zebrafish)
  Cloning method: Ligation Independent Cloning
Terms and licenses: Academic/Nonprofit Terms; Industry Terms: Not Available to Industry
How to cite: Tol2-lyzC-microRNA 212-Dendra2 was a gift from Qing Deng (Addgene plasmid # 97122 ; http://n2t.net/addgene:97122 ; RRID:Addgene_97122)
